Addgene plasmid #144104: TFORF1464
Purpose: Lentiviral vector for overexpressing transcription factor ORFs with unique 24-bp barcodes. Barcodes facilitate identification of transcription factors in pooled screens.
Depositing lab: Feng Zhang. Depositing organization: Broad Institute. Publication: A transcription factor atlas of directed differentiation. Joung J, Ma S, Tay T, Geiger-Schuller KR, Kirchgatterer PC, Verdine VK, Guo B, Arias-Garcia MA, Allen WE, Singh A, Kuksenko O, Abudayyeh OO, Gootenberg JS, Fu Z, Macrae RK, Buenrostro JD, Regev A, Zhang F. Cell. 2023 Jan 5;186(1):209-229.e26. doi: 10.1016/j.cell.2022.11.026. PubMed 36608654.
Backbone
  Vector backbone: pLX_TRC317
  Backbone manufacturer: Broad Institute Genetic Perturbation Platform
  Backbone size w/o insert (bp): 8264
  Vector type: Mammalian Expression, Lentiviral
  Selectable markers: Puromycin
Growth in bacteria
  Bacterial resistance: Ampicillin, 100 μg/mL
  Growth temperature: 37°C
  Growth strain: NEB Stable
  Copy number: High Copy
Gene/Insert
  Gene/Insert name: VAV1
  Species: H. sapiens (human)
  Insert size (bp): 2543
  Entrez Gene: VAV1 (a.k.a. VAV)
  Promoter: EF1a
  Cloning method: Unknown
  Sequencing primers: 5′ GGGTGGAGACTGAAGTTAGGCCAG; 3′ CACATAGCGTAAAAGGAGCAACATAG
Terms and licenses: Academic/Nonprofit Terms; Industry Terms: Not Available to Industry
Depositor comments: NM_001258207,ENST00000596764 . The transcription factor ORF portion of this plasmid was synthesized by Genewiz. Please test multiple small colonies in case of plasmid recombination. To make this collection available in a timely manner, a portion of this collection was not fully sequenced by Addgene. If an Addgene verified full plasmid sequence is not available, please contact us prior to placing an order to request the full sequence.
How to cite: TFORF1464 was a gift from Feng Zhang (Addgene plasmid # 144104 ; http://n2t.net/addgene:144104 ; RRID:Addgene_144104)
