[The description below was written by a language model from this plasmid's Addgene catalogue record and pLannotate feature annotations shown in this document.]
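Description:
TFORF1464 is a lentiviral mammalian expression plasmid built on the pLX_TRC317 backbone, one member of a large barcoded library of transcription factor open reading frames. It carries the human VAV1 ORF (a synthesized coding sequence corresponding to a specific annotated transcript isoform) under the strong constitutive EF-1α promoter. The annotation describes VAV1 as a protein that couples tyrosine kinase signalling to activation of Rho/Rac GTPases. According to the record, each library member also carries a unique 24-bp barcode. The feature table does not annotate it, so its exact position is not stated. A WPRE lies downstream of the ORF and enhances transcript stability and expression.

The viral architecture is that of a third-generation, self-inactivating vector. An RSV promoter drives a truncated HIV-1 5' LTR, followed by the Ψ packaging signal with a gag fragment, the RRE for Rev-dependent nuclear export, a cPPT/CTS element, and a ΔU3 3' LTR followed by an SV40 polyadenylation signal. Upstream of the EF-1α cassette, an SV40 early promoter/origin region drives puromycin N-acetyltransferase, allowing selection of transduced cells. Short hits such as the U6 promoter, small t antigen and lacZα/lacI fragments appear to be backbone remnants rather than functional units. In bacteria the plasmid is maintained through a high-copy ColE1/pUC-type origin and ampicillin resistance, and an f1 origin is also present. The depositor notes that the plasmid can recombine during propagation.

The sequenced record is 10,807 nt, consistent with the stated backbone and insert sizes. The intended use is overexpression of the ORF in mammalian cells, individually or in pooled screens of directed differentiation, where barcode readout identifies which factor each cell received.
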