Features (pLannotate 1.2.2; 31 found; start..end, strand, type, name):
      5..231     +  promoter       RSV promoter: Rous sarcoma virus enhancer/promoter
    232..412     +  LTR            5' LTR (truncated): truncated 5' long terminal repeat (LTR) from HIV-1
    459..584     +  misc_feature   HIV-1 Ψ: packaging signal of human immunodeficiency virus type 1
    568..931     +  CDS            HIV-1 gag (fragment): gag protein from human immunodeficiency virus 1; gag
   1077..1310    +  misc_feature   RRE: The Rev response element (RRE) of HIV-1 allows for Rev-dependent mRNA export from the nucleus to the cytoplasm.
   1687..1713    +  CDS            Rev (fragment): human immunodeficiency virus 1 (HIV-1) Rev protein; rev; enhances nuclear export of unspliced and incompletely spliced viral mRNAs
   1720..1743    +  promoter       SV40 promoter (fragment): SV40 early promoter
   1744..1815    +  promoter       SV40 promoter (fragment): SV40 enhancer and early promoter
   1839..1974    +  rep_origin     SV40 ori: SV40 origin of replication
   2020..2616    +  CDS            PuroR (fragment): puromycin N-acetyltransferase; pac from Streptomyces; confers resistance to puromycin
   2665..2782    +  misc_feature   cPPT/CTS: central polypurine tract and central termination sequence of HIV-1
   2847..2913    +  CDS            small t antigen (fragment): SV40 (simian virus 40) small t antigen
   2920..4098    +  promoter       EF-1α promoter: strong constitutive promoter for human elongation factor EF-1α
   4115..6553    +  CDS            VAV1: VAV_HUMAN - Also known as VAV. Experimental evidence at protein level: Swiss-Prot protein existence level 1. Couples tyrosine kinase signals with the activation of the Rho/Rac GTPases, thus leading to cell differentiation and/or proliferation. From Homo sapiens (Human).
   6569..6622    +  promoter       U6 promoter (fragment): RNA polymerase III promoter for human U6 snRNA
   6664..7252    +  misc_feature   WPRE: woodchuck hepatitis virus posttranscriptional regulatory element
   7303..7322    +  misc_feature   cPPT/CTS (fragment): central polypurine tract and central termination sequence of HIV-1
   7324..7557    +  LTR            3' LTR (ΔU3): self-inactivating 3' long terminal repeat (LTR) from HIV-1
   7635..7756    +  polyA_signal   SV40 poly(A) signal: SV40 polyadenylation signal
   7796..7931    +  rep_origin     SV40 ori: SV40 origin of replication
   7952..7970    -  promoter       T7 promoter: promoter for bacteriophage T7 RNA polymerase
   7978..8133    +  CDS            lacZα (fragment): LacZα fragment of β-galactosidase; lacZ fragment
   8138..8566    +  rep_origin     f1 ori (sequence partly withheld): f1 bacteriophage origin of replication; arrow indicates direction of (+) strand synthesis
   8619..8723    +  promoter       AmpR promoter: bla
   8724..9584    +  CDS            AmpR: β-lactamase; bla; confers resistance to ampicillin, carbenicillin, and related antibiotics
   9755..10343   +  rep_origin     ori: high-copy-number ColE1/pMB1/pBR322/pUC origin of replication
  10526..10618   +  CDS            lacI (fragment): lac repressor; lacI; The lac repressor binds to the lac operator to inhibit transcription in E. coli. This inhibition can be relieved by adding lactose or isopropyl-β-D-thiogalactopyranoside (IPTG).
  10631..10652   +  protein_bind   CAP binding site: CAP binding activates transcription in the presence of cAMP. E. coli catabolite activator protein
  10667..10697   +  promoter       lac promoter: promoter for the E. coli lac operon
  10701..10723   +  protein_bind   lac operator (fragment): The lac repressor binds to the lac operator to inhibit transcription in E. coli. This inhibition can be relieved by adding lactose or isopropyl-β-D-thiogalactopyranoside (IPTG). lac repressor encoded by lacI
  10766..10784   +  promoter       T3 promoter: promoter for bacteriophage T3 RNA polymerase
>Addgene plasmid #144104 | TFORF1464 | addgene full sequence | sequence record 396181 | Addgene NGS Result
TTAATGTAGTCTTATGCAATACTCTTGTAGTCTTGCAACATGGTAACGATGAGTTAGCAACATGCCTTAC
AAGGAGAGAAAAAGCACCGTGCATGCCGATTGGTGGAAGTAAGGTGGTACGATCGTGCCTTATTAGGAAG
GCAACAGACGGGTCTGACATGGATTGGACGAACCACTGAATTGCCGCATTGCAGAGATATTGTATTTAAG
TGCCTAGCTCGATACATAAACGGGTCTCTCTGGTTAGACCAGATCTGAGCCTGGGAGCTCTCTGGCTAAC
TAGGGAACCCACTGCTTAAGCCTCAATAAAGCTTGCCTTGAGTGCTTCAAGTAGTGTGTGCCCGTCTGTT
GTGTGACTCTGGTAACTAGAGATCCCTCAGACCCTTTTAGTCAGTGTGGAAAATCTCTAGCAGTGGCGCC
CGAACAGGGACTTGAAAGCGAAAGGGAAACCAGAGGAGCTCTCTCGACGCAGGACTCGGCTTGCTGAAGC
GCGCACGGCAAGAGGCGAGGGGCGGCGACTGGTGAGTACGCCAAAAATTTTGACTAGCGGAGGCTAGAAG
GAGAGAGATGGGTGCGAGAGCGTCAGTATTAAGCGGGGGAGAATTAGATCGCGATGGGAAAAAATTCGGT
TAAGGCCAGGGGGAAAGAAAAAATATAAATTAAAACATATAGTATGGGCAAGCAGGGAGCTAGAACGATT
CGCAGTTAATCCTGGCCTGTTAGAAACATCAGAAGGCTGTAGACAAATACTGGGACAGCTACAACCATCC
CTTCAGACAGGATCAGAAGAACTTAGATCATTATATAATACAGTAGCAACCCTCTATTGTGTGCATCAAA
GGATAGAGATAAAAGACACCAAGGAAGCTTTAGACAAGATAGAGGAAGAGCAAAACAAAAGTAAGACCAC
CGCACAGCAAGCGGCCGCTGATCTTCAGACCTGGAGGAGGAGATATGAGGGACAATTGGAGAAGTGAATT
ATATAAATATAAAGTAGTAAAAATTGAACCATTAGGAGTAGCACCCACCAAGGCAAAGAGAAGAGTGGTG
CAGAGAGAAAAAAGAGCAGTGGGAATAGGAGCTTTGTTCCTTGGGTTCTTGGGAGCAGCAGGAAGCACTA
TGGGCGCAGCGTCAATGACGCTGACGGTACAGGCCAGACAATTATTGTCTGGTATAGTGCAGCAGCAGAA
CAATTTGCTGAGGGCTATTGAGGCGCAACAGCATCTGTTGCAACTCACAGTCTGGGGCATCAAGCAGCTC
CAGGCAAGAATCCTGGCTGTGGAAAGATACCTAAAGGATCAACAGCTCCTGGGGATTTGGGGTTGCTCTG
GAAAACTCATTTGCACCACTGCTGTGCCTTGGAATGCTAGTTGGAGTAATAAATCTCTGGAACAGATTTG
GAATCACACGACCTGGATGGAGTGGGACAGAGAAATTAACAATTACACAAGCTTAATACACTCCTTAATT
GAAGAATCGCAAAACCAGCAAGAAAAGAATGAACAAGAATTATTGGAATTAGATAAATGGGCAAGTTTGT
GGAATTGGTTTAACATAACAAATTGGCTGTGGTATATAAAATTATTCATAATGATAGTAGGAGGCTTGGT
AGGTTTAAGAATAGTTTTTGCTGTACTTTCTATAGTGAATAGAGTTAGGCAGGGATATTCACCATTATCG
TTTCAGACCCACCTCCCAACCCCGAGGGGACCCATGCATTGCATCTCAATTAGTCAGCAACCAGGTGTGG
AAAGTCCCCAGGCTCCCCAGCAGGCAGAAGTATGCAAAGCATGCGTCTCAATTAGTCAGCAACCATAGTC
CCGCCCCTAACTCCGCCCATCCCGCCCCTAACTCCGCCCAGTTCCGCCCATTCTCCGCCCCATGGCTGAC
TAATTTTTTTTATTTATGCAGAGGCCGAGGCCGCCTCGGCCTCTGAGCTATTCCAGAAGTAGTGAGGAGG
CTTTTTTGGAGGCCTAGGCTTTTGCAAAAAGCTTTCTAGAGGTACCACCGGAGCTTACCATGACCGAGTA
CAAGCCCACGGTGCGCCTCGCCACCCGCGACGACGTCCCCAGGGCCGTACGCACCCTCGCCGCCGCGTTC
GCCGACTACCCCGCCACGCGCCACACCGTCGATCCGGACCGCCACATCGAGCGGGTCACCGAGCTGCAAG
AACTCTTCCTCACGCGCGTCGGGCTCGACATCGGCAAGGTGTGGGTCGCGGACGACGGCGCCGCCGTGGC
GGTCTGGACCACGCCGGAGAGCGTCGAAGCGGGGGCGGTGTTCGCCGAGATCGGCCCGCGCATGGCCGAG
TTGAGCGGTTCCCGGCTGGCCGCGCAGCAACAGATGGAAGGCCTCCTGGCGCCGCACCGGCCCAAGGAGC
CCGCGTGGTTCCTGGCCACCGTCGGCGTCTCGCCCGACCACCAGGGCAAGGGTCTGGGCAGCGCCGTCGT
GCTCCCCGGAGTGGAGGCGGCCGAGCGCGCCGGGGTGCCCGCCTTCCTGGAGACCTCCGCGCCCCGCAAC
CTCCCCTTCTACGAGCGGCTCGGCTTCACCGTCACCGCCGACGTCGAGGTGCCCGAAGGACCGCGCACCT
GGTGCATGACCCGCAAGCCCGGTGCCAGTTAACGAATTCTAGATCTTGAGACAAATGGCAGTATTCATCC
ACAATTTTAAAAGAAAAGGGGGGATTGGGGGGTACAGTGCAGGGGAAAGAATAGTAGACATAATAGCAAC
AGACATACAAACTAAAGAATTACAAAAACAAATTACAAAAATTCAAAATTTTCGGGTTTATTACAGGGAC
AGCAGAGATCCACTTTGGCGCCGGCTCGAGGCCTGCAGGTGCAAAGATGGATAAAGTTTTAAACAGAGAG
GAATCTTTGCAGCTAATGGACCTTCTAGGTCTTGAAAGGAGTGGGAATTGGCTCCGGTGCCCGTCAGTGG
GCAGAGCGCACATCGCCCACAGTCCCCGAGAAGTTGGGGGGAGGGGTCGGCAATTGAACCGGTGCCTAGA
GAAGGTGGCGCGGGGTAAACTGGGAAAGTGATGTCGTGTACTGGCTCCGCCTTTTTCCCGAGGGTGGGGG
AGAACCGTATATAAGTGCAGTAGTCGCCGTGAACGTTCTTTTTCGCAACGGGTTTGCCGCCAGAACACAG
GTAAGTGCCGTGTGTGGTTCCCGCGGGCCTGGCCTCTTTACGGGTTATGGCCCTTGCGTGCCTTGAATTA
CTTCCACCTGGCTGCAGTACGTGATTCTTGATCCCGAGCTTCGGGTTGGAAGTGGGTGGGAGAGTTCGAG
GCCTTGCGCTTAAGGAGCCCCTTCGCCTCGTGCTTGAGTTGAGGCCTGGCCTGGGCGCTGGGGCCGCCGC
GTGCGAATCTGGTGGCACCTTCGCGCCTGTCTCGCTGCTTTCGATAAGTCTCTAGCCATTTAAAATTTTT
GATGACCTGCTGCGACGCTTTTTTTCTGGCAAGATAGTCTTGTAAATGCGGGCCAAGATCTGCACACTGG
TATTTCGGTTTTTGGGGCCGCGGGCGGCGACGGGGCCCGTGCGTCCCAGCGCACATGTTCGGCGAGGCGG
GGCCTGCGAGCGCGGCCACCGAGAATCGGACGGGGGTAGTCTCAAGCTGGCCGGCCTGCTCTGGTGCCTG
GCCTCGCGCCGCCGTGTATCGCCCCGCCCTGGGCGGCAAGGCTGGCCCGGTCGGCACCAGTTGCGTGAGC
GGAAAGATGGCCGCTTCCCGGCCCTGCTGCAGGGAGCTCAAAATGGAGGACGCGGCGCTCGGGAGAGCGG
GCGGGTGAGTCACCCACACAAAGGAAAAGGGCCTTTCCGTCCTCAGCCGTCGCTTCATGTGACTCCACGG
AGTACCGGGCGCCGTCCAGGCACCTCGATTAGTTCTCGAGCTTTTGGAGTACGTCGTCTTTAGGTTGGGG
GGAGGGGTTTTATGCGATGGAGTTTCCCCACACTGAGTGGGTGGAGACTGAAGTTAGGCCAGCTTGGCAC
TTGATGTAATTCTCCTTGGAATTTGCCCTTTTTGAGTTTGGATCTTGGTTCATTCTCAAGCCTCAGACAG
TGGTTCAAAGTTTTTTTCTTCCATTTCAGGTGTCGTGAGGCTAGCACCGCCACCATGGAGCTGTGGCGCC
AATGCACCCACTGGCTCATCCAGTGCCGGGTGCTGCCGCCCAGCCACCGCGTGACCTGGGATGGGGCTCA
GGTGTGTGAACTGGCCCAGGCCCTCCGGGATGGTGTCCTTCTGTGTCAGCTGCTTAACAACCTGCTACCC
CATGCCATCAACCTGCGTGAGGTCAACCTGCGCCCCCAGATGTCCCAGTTCCTGTGCCTTAAGAACATTA
GAACCTTCCTGTCCACCTGCTGTGAGAAGTTCGGCCTCAAGCGGAGCGAGCTCTTCGAAGCCTTTGACCT
CTTCGATGTGCAGGATTTTGGCAAGGTCATCTACACCCTGTCTGCTCTGTCCTGGACCCCGATCGCCCAG
AACAGGGGGATCATGCCCTTCCCCACCGAGGAGGAGAGTGTAGGTGATGAAGACATCTACAGTGGCCTGT
CCGACCAGATCGACGACACGGTGGAGGAGGATGAGGACCTGTATGACTGCGTGGAGAATGAGGAGGCGGA
AGGCGACGAGATCTATGAGGACCTCATGCGCTCGGAGCCCGTGTCCATGCCGCATTTCTTGAAGCCCCTG
CAACGGTTCCTGAAACCTCAAGACATTGAGATCATCTTTATCAACATTGAGGACCTGCTTCGTGTTCATA
CTCACTTCCTAAAGGAGATGAAGGAAGCCCTGGGCACCCCTGGCGCAGCCAATCTCTACCAGGTCTTCAT
CAAATACAAGGAGAGGTTCCTCGTCTATGGCCGCTACTGCAGCCAGGTGGAGTCAGCCAGCAAACACCTG
GACCGTGTGGCCGCAGCCCGGGAGGACGTGCAGATGAAGCTGGAGGAATGTTCTCAGAGAGCCAACAACG
GGAGGTTCACCCTGCGGGACCTGCTGATGGTGCCTATGCAGCGAGTTCTCAAATATCACCTCCTTCTCCA
GGAGCTGGTGAAACACACGCAGGAGGCGATGGAGAAGGAGAACCTGCGGCTGGCCCTGGATGCCATGAGG
GACCTGGCTCAGTGCGTGAACGAGGTCAAGCGAGACAACGAGACACTGCGACAGATCACCAATTTCCAGC
TGTCCATTGAGAACCTGGACCAGTCTCTGGCTCACTATGGCCGGCCCAAGATCGACGGGGAACTCAAGAT
CACCTCGGTGGAACGGCGCTCCAAGATGGACAGGTATGCCTTCCTGCTCGACAAAGCTCTACTCATCTGT
AAGCGCAGGGGAGACTCCTATGACCTCAAGGACTTTGTAAACCTGCACAGCTTCCAGGTTCGGGATGACT
CTTCAGGAGACCGAGACAACAAGAAGTGGAGCCACATGTTCCTCCTGATCGAGGACCAAGGTGCCCAGGG
CTATGAGCTGTTCTTCAAGACAAGAGAATTGAAGAAGAAGTGGATGGAGCAGTTTGAGATGGCCATCTCC
AACATCTATCCGGAGAATGCCACCGCCAACGGGCATGACTTCCAGATGTTCTCCTTTGAGGAGACCACAT
CCTGCAAGGCCTGTCAGATGCTGCTTAGAGGTACCTTCTATCAGGGCTACCGCTGCCATCGGTGCCGGGC
ATCTGCACACAAGGAGTGTCTGGGGAGGGTCCCTCCATGTGGCCGACATGGGCAAGATTTCCCAGGAACT
ATGAAGAAGGACAAACTACATCGCAGGGCTCAGGACAAAAAGAGGAATGAGCTGGGTCTGCCCAAGATGG
AGGTGTTTCAGGAATACTACGGGCTTCCTCCACCCCCTGGAGCCATTGGACCCTTTCTACGGCTCAACCC
TGGAGACATTGTGGAGCTCACGAAGGCTGAGGCTGAACAGAACTGGTGGGAGGGCAGAAATACATCTACT
AATGAAATTGGCTGGTTTCCTTGTAACAGGGTGAAGCCCTATGTCCATGGCCCTCCTCAGGACCTGTCTG
TTCATCTCTGGTACGCAGGCCCCATGGAGCGGGCAGGGGCAGAGAGCATCCTGGCCAACCGCTCGGACGG
GACTTTCTTGGTGCGGCAGAGGGTGAAGGATGCAGCAGAATTTGCCATCAGCATTAAATATAACGTCGAG
GTCAAGCACATTAAAATCATGACAGCAGAAGGACTGTACCGGATCACAGAGAAAAAGGCTTTCCGGGGGC
TTACGGAGCTGGTGGAGTTTTACCAGCAGAACTCTCTAAAGGATTGCTTCAAGTCTCTGGACACCACCTT
GCAGTTCCCCTTCAAGGAGCCTGAAAAGAGAACCATCAGCAGGCCAGCAGTGGGAAGCACAAAGTATTTT
GGCACAGCCAAAGCCCGCTATGACTTCTGCGCCCGAGACCGATCAGAGCTGTCGCTCAAGGAGGGTGACA
TCATCAAGATCCTTAACAAGAAGGGACAGCAAGGCTGGTGGCGAGGGGAGATCTATGGCCGGGTTGGCTG
GTTCCCTGCCAACTACGTGGAGGAAGATTATTCTGAATACTGCTAGTAATGAACTAGTCCGTAACTTGAA
AGTATTTCGATTTCTTGGCTTTATATATCTTGTGGAAAGGACGACGCTACTACGCGCACTTGGACTCAAC
GCGTTAAGTCGACAATCAACCTCTGGATTACAAAATTTGTGAAAGATTGACTGGTATTCTTAACTATGTT
GCTCCTTTTACGCTATGTGGATACGCTGCTTTAATGCCTTTGTATCATGCTATTGCTTCCCGTATGGCTT
TCATTTTCTCCTCCTTGTATAAATCCTGGTTGCTGTCTCTTTATGAGGAGTTGTGGCCCGTTGTCAGGCA
ACGTGGCGTGGTGTGCACTGTGTTTGCTGACGCAACCCCCACTGGTTGGGGCATTGCCACCACCTGTCAG
CTCCTTTCCGGGACTTTCGCTTTCCCCCTCCCTATTGCCACGGCGGAACTCATCGCCGCCTGCCTTGCCC
GCTGCTGGACAGGGGCTCGGCTGTTGGGCACTGACAATTCCGTGGTGTTGTCGGGGAAATCATCGTCCTT
TCCTTGGCTGCTCGCCTGTGTTGCCACCTGGATTCTGCGCGGGACGTCCTTCTGCTACGTCCCTTCGGCC
CTCAATCCAGCGGACCTTCCTTCCCGCGGCCTGCTGCCGGCTCTGCGGCCTCTTCCGCGTCTTCGCCTTC
GCCCTCAGACGAGTCGGATCTCCCTTTGGGCCGCCTCCCCGCGTCGACTTTAAGACCAATGACTTACAAG
GCAGCTGTAGATCTTAGCCACTTTTTAAAAGAAAAGGGGGGACTGGAAGGGCTAATTCACTCCCAACGAA
GACAAGATCTGCTTTTTGCTTGTACTGGGTCTCTCTGGTTAGACCAGATCTGAGCCTGGGAGCTCTCTGG
CTAACTAGGGAACCCACTGCTTAAGCCTCAATAAAGCTTGCCTTGAGTGCTTCAAGTAGTGTGTGCCCGT
CTGTTGTGTGACTCTGGTAACTAGAGATCCCTCAGACCCTTTTAGTCAGTGTGGAAAATCTCTAGCAGTA
CGTATAGTAGTTCATGTCATCTTATTATTCAGTATTTATAACTTGCAAAGAAATGAATATCAGAGAGTGA
GAGGAACTTGTTTATTGCAGCTTATAATGGTTACAAATAAAGCAATAGCATCACAAATTTCACAAATAAA
GCATTTTTTTCACTGCATTCTAGTTGTGGTTTGTCCAAACTCATCAATGTATCTTATCATGTCTGGCTCT
AGCTATCCCGCCCCTAACTCCGCCCATCCCGCCCCTAACTCCGCCCAGTTCCGCCCATTCTCCGCCCCAT
GGCTGACTAATTTTTTTTATTTATGCAGAGGCCGAGGCCGCCTCGGCCTCTGAGCTATTCCAGAAGTAGT
GAGGAGGCTTTTTTGGAGGCCTAGGGACGTACCCAATTCGCCCTATAGTGAGTCGTATTACGCGCGCTCA
CTGGCCGTCGTTTTACAACGTCGTGACTGGGAAAACCCTGGCGTTACCCAACTTAATCGCCTTGCAGCAC
ATCCCCCTTTCGCCAGCTGGCGTAATAGCGAAGAGGCCCGCACCGATCGCCCTTCCCAACAGTTGCGCAG
CCTGAATGGCGAATGGG
[124 nt withheld, positions 8138-8261]
C
[91 nt withheld, positions 8263-8353]
A
[49 nt withheld, positions 8355-8403]
CCTTTGACGTTGGAGTCCACGTTCTTT
[37 nt withheld, positions 8431-8467]
ACCCTATCTCGGTCTATTCTTTTGATTTATAAGGGATTTTGCCGATTTCGGCCTATTGGTTAAAAAATGA
GCTGATTTAACAAAAATTTAACGCGAATTTTAACAAAATATTAACGCTTACAATTTAGGTGGCACTTTTC
GGGGAAATGTGCGCGGAACCCCTATTTGTTTATTTTTCTAAATACATTCAAATATGTATCCGCTCATGAG
ACAATAACCCTGATAAATGCTTCAATAATATTGAAAAAGGAAGAGTATGAGTATTCAACATTTCCGTGTC
GCCCTTATTCCCTTTTTTGCGGCATTTTGCCTTCCTGTTTTTGCTCACCCAGAAACGCTGGTGAAAGTAA
AAGATGCTGAAGATCAGTTGGGTGCACGAGTGGGTTACATCGAACTGGATCTCAACAGCGGTAAGATCCT
TGAGAGTTTTCGCCCCGAAGAACGTTTTCCAATGATGAGCACTTTTAAAGTTCTGCTATGTGGCGCGGTA
TTATCCCGTATTGACGCCGGGCAAGAGCAACTCGGTCGCCGCATACACTATTCTCAGAATGACTTGGTTG
AGTACTCACCAGTCACAGAAAAGCATCTTACGGATGGCATGACAGTAAGAGAATTATGCAGTGCTGCCAT
AACCATGAGTGATAACACTGCGGCCAACTTACTTCTGACAACGATCGGAGGACCGAAGGAGCTAACCGCT
TTTTTGCACAACATGGGGGATCATGTAACTCGCCTTGATCGTTGGGAACCGGAGCTGAATGAAGCCATAC
CAAACGACGAGCGTGACACCACGATGCCTGTAGCAATGGCAACAACGTTGCGCAAACTATTAACTGGCGA
ACTACTTACTCTAGCTTCCCGGCAACAATTAATAGACTGGATGGAGGCGGATAAAGTTGCAGGACCACTT
CTGCGCTCGGCCCTTCCGGCTGGCTGGTTTATTGCTGATAAATCTGGAGCCGGTGAGCGTGGGTCTCGCG
GTATCATTGCAGCACTGGGGCCAGATGGTAAGCCCTCCCGTATCGTAGTTATCTACACGACGGGGAGTCA
GGCAACTATGGATGAACGAAATAGACAGATCGCTGAGATAGGTGCCTCACTGATTAAGCATTGGTAACTG
TCAGACCAAGTTTACTCATATATACTTTAGATTGATTTAAAACTTCATTTTTAATTTAAAAGGATCTAGG
TGAAGATCCTTTTTGATAATCTCATGACCAAAATCCCTTAACGTGAGTTTTCGTTCCACTGAGCGTCAGA
CCCCGTAGAAAAGATCAAAGGATCTTCTTGAGATCCTTTTTTTCTGCGCGTAATCTGCTGCTTGCAAACA
AAAAAACCACCGCTACCAGCGGTGGTTTGTTTGCCGGATCAAGAGCTACCAACTCTTTTTCCGAAGGTAA
CTGGCTTCAGCAGAGCGCAGATACCAAATACTGTTCTTCTAGTGTAGCCGTAGTTAGGCCACCACTTCAA
GAACTCTGTAGCACCGCCTACATACCTCGCTCTGCTAATCCTGTTACCAGTGGCTGCTGCCAGTGGCGAT
AAGTCGTGTCTTACCGGGTTGGACTCAAGACGATAGTTACCGGATAAGGCGCAGCGGTCGGGCTGAACGG
GGGGTTCGTGCACACAGCCCAGCTTGGAGCGAACGACCTACACCGAACTGAGATACCTACAGCGTGAGCT
ATGAGAAAGCGCCACGCTTCCCGAAGGGAGAAAGGCGGACAGGTATCCGGTAAGCGGCAGGGTCGGAACA
GGAGAGCGCACGAGGGAGCTTCCAGGGGGAAACGCCTGGTATCTTTATAGTCCTGTCGGGTTTCGCCACC
TCTGACTTGAGCGTCGATTTTTGTGATGCTCGTCAGGGGGGCGGAGCCTATGGAAAAACGCCAGCAACGC
GGCCTTTTTACGGTTCCTGGCCTTTTGCTGGCCTTTTGCTCACATGTTCTTTCCTGCGTTATCCCCTGAT
TCTGTGGATAACCGTATTACCGCCTTTGAGTGAGCTGATACCGCTCGCCGCAGCCGAACGACCGAGCGCA
GCGAGTCAGTGAGCGAGGAAGCGGAAGAGCGCCCAATACGCAAACCGCCTCTCCCCGCGCGTTGGCCGAT
TCATTAATGCAGCTGGCACGACAGGTTTCCCGACTGGAAAGCGGGCAGTGAGCGCAACGCAATTAATGTG
AGTTAGCTCACTCATTAGGCACCCCAGGCTTTACACTTTATGCTTCCGGCTCGTATGTTGTGTGGAATTG
TGAGCGGATAACAATTTCACACAGGAAACAGCTATGACCATGATTACGCCAAGCGCGCAATTAACCCTCA
CTAAAGGGAACAAAAGCTGGAGCTGCAAGC
