>Addgene plasmid #144104 | TFORF1464 | depositor partial sequence | sequence record 284436 | Insert
ACCGCCACCATGGAGCTGTGGCGCCAATGCACCCACTGGCTCATCCAGTGCCGGGTGCTGCCGCCCAGCC
ACCGCGTGACCTGGGATGGGGCTCAGGTGTGTGAACTGGCCCAGGCCCTCCGGGATGGTGTCCTTCTGTG
TCAGCTGCTTAACAACCTGCTACCCCATGCCATCAACCTGCGTGAGGTCAACCTGCGCCCCCAGATGTCC
CAGTTCCTGTGCCTTAAGAACATTAGAACCTTCCTGTCCACCTGCTGTGAGAAGTTCGGCCTCAAGCGGA
GCGAGCTCTTCGAAGCCTTTGACCTCTTCGATGTGCAGGATTTTGGCAAGGTCATCTACACCCTGTCTGC
TCTGTCCTGGACCCCGATCGCCCAGAACAGGGGGATCATGCCCTTCCCCACCGAGGAGGAGAGTGTAGGT
GATGAAGACATCTACAGTGGCCTGTCCGACCAGATCGACGACACGGTGGAGGAGGATGAGGACCTGTATG
ACTGCGTGGAGAATGAGGAGGCGGAAGGCGACGAGATCTATGAGGACCTCATGCGCTCGGAGCCCGTGTC
CATGCCGCATTTCTTGAAGCCCCTGCAACGGTTCCTGAAACCTCAAGACATTGAGATCATCTTTATCAAC
ATTGAGGACCTGCTTCGTGTTCATACTCACTTCCTAAAGGAGATGAAGGAAGCCCTGGGCACCCCTGGCG
CAGCCAATCTCTACCAGGTCTTCATCAAATACAAGGAGAGGTTCCTCGTCTATGGCCGCTACTGCAGCCA
GGTGGAGTCAGCCAGCAAACACCTGGACCGTGTGGCCGCAGCCCGGGAGGACGTGCAGATGAAGCTGGAG
GAATGTTCTCAGAGAGCCAACAACGGGAGGTTCACCCTGCGGGACCTGCTGATGGTGCCTATGCAGCGAG
TTCTCAAATATCACCTCCTTCTCCAGGAGCTGGTGAAACACACGCAGGAGGCGATGGAGAAGGAGAACCT
GCGGCTGGCCCTGGATGCCATGAGGGACCTGGCTCAGTGCGTGAACGAGGTCAAGCGAGACAACGAGACA
CTGCGACAGATCACCAATTTCCAGCTGTCCATTGAGAACCTGGACCAGTCTCTGGCTCACTATGGCCGGC
CCAAGATCGACGGGGAACTCAAGATCACCTCGGTGGAACGGCGCTCCAAGATGGACAGGTATGCCTTCCT
GCTCGACAAAGCTCTACTCATCTGTAAGCGCAGGGGAGACTCCTATGACCTCAAGGACTTTGTAAACCTG
CACAGCTTCCAGGTTCGGGATGACTCTTCAGGAGACCGAGACAACAAGAAGTGGAGCCACATGTTCCTCC
TGATCGAGGACCAAGGTGCCCAGGGCTATGAGCTGTTCTTCAAGACAAGAGAATTGAAGAAGAAGTGGAT
GGAGCAGTTTGAGATGGCCATCTCCAACATCTATCCGGAGAATGCCACCGCCAACGGGCATGACTTCCAG
ATGTTCTCCTTTGAGGAGACCACATCCTGCAAGGCCTGTCAGATGCTGCTTAGAGGTACCTTCTATCAGG
GCTACCGCTGCCATCGGTGCCGGGCATCTGCACACAAGGAGTGTCTGGGGAGGGTCCCTCCATGTGGCCG
ACATGGGCAAGATTTCCCAGGAACTATGAAGAAGGACAAACTACATCGCAGGGCTCAGGACAAAAAGAGG
AATGAGCTGGGTCTGCCCAAGATGGAGGTGTTTCAGGAATACTACGGGCTTCCTCCACCCCCTGGAGCCA
TTGGACCCTTTCTACGGCTCAACCCTGGAGACATTGTGGAGCTCACGAAGGCTGAGGCTGAACAGAACTG
GTGGGAGGGCAGAAATACATCTACTAATGAAATTGGCTGGTTTCCTTGTAACAGGGTGAAGCCCTATGTC
CATGGCCCTCCTCAGGACCTGTCTGTTCATCTCTGGTACGCAGGCCCCATGGAGCGGGCAGGGGCAGAGA
GCATCCTGGCCAACCGCTCGGACGGGACTTTCTTGGTGCGGCAGAGGGTGAAGGATGCAGCAGAATTTGC
CATCAGCATTAAATATAACGTCGAGGTCAAGCACATTAAAATCATGACAGCAGAAGGACTGTACCGGATC
ACAGAGAAAAAGGCTTTCCGGGGGCTTACGGAGCTGGTGGAGTTTTACCAGCAGAACTCTCTAAAGGATT
GCTTCAAGTCTCTGGACACCACCTTGCAGTTCCCCTTCAAGGAGCCTGAAAAGAGAACCATCAGCAGGCC
AGCAGTGGGAAGCACAAAGTATTTTGGCACAGCCAAAGCCCGCTATGACTTCTGCGCCCGAGACCGATCA
GAGCTGTCGCTCAAGGAGGGTGACATCATCAAGATCCTTAACAAGAAGGGACAGCAAGGCTGGTGGCGAG
GGGAGATCTATGGCCGGGTTGGCTGGTTCCCTGCCAACTACGTGGAGGAAGATTATTCTGAATACTGCTA
GTAATGAACTAGTCCGTAACTTGAAAGTATTTCGATTTCTTGGCTTTATATATCTTGTGGAAAGGACGAC
GCTACTACGCGCACTTGGACTCA
