>Addgene plasmid #144104 | TFORF1464 | depositor partial sequence | sequence record 284437 | Barcode
CGCTACTACGCGCACTTGGACTCA
